>Addgene plasmid #21670 | pFP121 | addgene partial sequence | sequence record 27448 | 21670 with URA3-F (GAGAAGATGCGGCCAGCAAAA)
AAATGCATGTATACTAAACTCACAAATTAGAGCTTCAATTTAATTATATCAGTTATTACCCATTATTTAA
GGACCTATTGTTTTTTCCAATAGGTGGTTAGCAATCGTCTTACTTTCTAACTTTTCTTACCTTTTACATT
TCAGCAATATATATATATATTTCAAGGATATACCATTCTAATGTCTGCCCCTAAGAAGATCGTCGTTTTG
CCAGGTGACGGGGATCCCGTCGTTTTACAACGTCGTGACTGGGAAAACCCTGGCGTTACCCAACTTAATC
GCCTTGCAGCACATCCCCCTTTCGCCAGCTGGCGTAATAGCGAAGAGGCCCGCACCGATCGCCCTTCCCA
ACAGTTGCGCAGCCTGAATGGCGAATGGCGCTTTGCCTGGTTTCCGGCACCAGAAGCGGTGCCGGAAAGC
TGGCTGGAGTGCGATCTTCCTGAGGCCGATACTGTCGTCGTCCCCTCAAACTGGCAGATGCACGGTTACG
ATGCGCCCATCTACACCAACGTGACCTATCCCATTACGGTCAATCCGCCGTTTGTTCCCACGGAGAATCC
GACGGGTTGTTACTCGCTCACATTTAATGTTGATGAAAGCTGGCTACAGGAAGGCCAGACGCGAATTATT
TTTGATAGGCGTTTACTCNGCGTTTCATCTGTGGTGCAACGGGCGCTGGGTCGGTTACNNNAGNNCNNNN
NTTGCCCGTCTTGAATTTGACCTGGGNGCGCATTTTTTACGCGCCGGAANAAAAACNGCCTTCGCGGNGA
NNGTNNCTGCGCTGGAGTGACNGCAGGTTTNTTTG
