[The description below was written by a language model from this plasmid's Addgene catalogue record.]
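Description:
pFP121 (also recorded as pJH1440) is a yeast–E. coli shuttle plasmid built on Ted, a centromeric backbone marked with URA3. The centromeric design implies stable, low-copy maintenance in Saccharomyces cerevisiae with selection by uracil prototrophy in ura3 hosts, while propagation in E. coli relies on ampicillin resistance. The record does not give the bacterial copy number and provides no feature table, so the origins of replication and any promoter elements are not specified.

The payload is two copies of the E. coli lacZ gene arranged as inverted repeats, listed as an insert of about 3 kb cloned between BamHI and EcoRI sites that were both retained. One copy carries a recognition site for the HO endonuclease, so inducing HO in yeast creates a defined double-strand break within that repeat, and the other lacZ copy can act as the homologous donor for repair. In pFP121, the EcoRV/BclI fragment of the second lacZ sequence was replaced by a 20-bp sequence, so that only about 10 bp of nonhomologous sequence flanks each side of the break in the cut repeat. The mutation note also states that the HO site of the second lacZ is no longer present, and the record refers to the depositor's map for the exact layout.

The associated publication concerns pathways that remove nonhomologous DNA ends during double-strand break repair in S. cerevisiae, which fits use of this plasmid as a recombination substrate for testing how short nonhomologous tails are processed. The repository notes that it could not sequence-verify the critical features because the plasmid is repetitive.
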