Addgene plasmid #21670: pFP121
Depositing lab: James Haber. Depositing organization: Brandeis University. Publication: Two pathways for removal of nonhomologous DNA ends during double-strand break repair in Saccharomyces cerevisiae. Pâques F, Haber JE. Mol Cell Biol. 1997 Nov . 17(11):6765-71. PubMed 9343441.
Backbone
  Vector backbone: Ted
  Backbone manufacturer: W. Kramer
  Vector type: centromeric plasmid
  Selectable markers: URA3
Growth in bacteria
  Bacterial resistance: Ampicillin, 100 μg/mL
  Growth temperature: 37°C
  Growth strain: DH5alpha
  Copy number: Unknown
Gene/Insert
  Gene/Insert name: Lacz (alt names: 2 copies of lacZ; pJH1440; see author's map)
  Species: E. coli
  Insert size (bp): 3000
  Mutation: The second lacZ sequence has been modified, the EcoRV/BclI fragment has been replaced by a 20-bp sequence (AGTTTCAGCTTTTTATAAAC), so that the nonhomologous sequences in the cut lacZ repeat are only 10 bp long on each side of the DSB. Second LacZ HO site is no longer present.
  Entrez Gene: lacZ (a.k.a. ECIAI39_0334)
  Cloning method: Restriction Enzyme; 5′ cloning site Bam Hi (not destroyed); 3′ cloning site Eco RI (not destroyed)
  Sequencing primers: 5′ n/a
Terms and licenses: Academic/Nonprofit Terms; Industry Terms: Not Available to Industry
Depositor comments: Derived from Ted, a centromeric plasmid (provided by W. Kramer) marked by the URA3 gene. Contains two copies of the Escherichia coli lacZ gene in inverted orientation, with one copy containing an HO endonuclease cleavage site. Please note: Addgene was not able to sequence verify the critical features of this plasmid due to its repetitive nature.
How to cite: pFP121 was a gift from James Haber (Addgene plasmid # 21670 ; http://n2t.net/addgene:21670 ; RRID:Addgene_21670)
